>Addgene plasmid #13739 | SIRT6.27 | addgene partial sequence | sequence record 20037 | 13739 with pQE promoter
TAACCTATAAAAATAGGCGTATCACGAGGCCCTTTCGTCTTCACCTCGAGAAATCATAAAAAATTTATTT
GCTTTGTGAGCGGATAACAATTATAATAGATTCAATTGTGAGCGGATAACAATTTCACACAGAATTCATT
AAAGAGGAGAAATTAACTATGAGAGGATCGCATCACCATCACCATCACGGATCCATGTCGGTGAATTACG
CGGCGGGGCTGTCGCCGTACGCGGACAAGGGCAAGTGCGGCCTCCCGGAGATCTTCGACCCCCCGGAGGA
GCTGGAGCGGAAGGTGTGGGAACTGGCGAGGCTGGTCTGGCAGTCTTCCAATGTGGTGTTCCACACGGGT
GCCGGCATCAGCACTGCCTCTGGCATCCCCGACTTCAGGGGTCCCCACGGAGTCTGGACCATGGAGGAGC
GAGGTCTGGCCCCCAAGTTCGACACCACCTTTGAGAGCGCGCGGCCCACGCAGACCCACATGGCGCTGGT
GCAGCTGGAGCGCGTGGGCCTCCTCCGCTTCCTGGTCAGCCAGAACGTGGACGGGCTCCATGTGCGCTCA
GGCTTCCCCAGGGACAAACTGGCAGAGCTCCACGGGAACATGTTTGTGGAAGAATGTGCCAAGTGTAAGA
CGCAGTACGTCCGAGACACAGTCGTGGGCACCATGGGCCTGAAGGCCACGGGCCGGCTCTGCACCGTGGC
TA
