[The description below was written by a language model from this plasmid's Addgene catalogue record.]
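Description:
SIRT6.27 is a bacterial expression plasmid built on the Qiagen pQE-80 backbone (about 4.7 kb without insert) and carrying the full-length human SIRT6 coding sequence, an insert of roughly 1.1 kb. The gene was placed between the BamHI and HindIII sites of the vector by restriction cloning, and both sites remain intact, so the insert can be excised or transferred. The plasmid is selected with ampicillin, is listed as low copy, and is propagated in a standard E. coli cloning strain.

The cloning position puts SIRT6 in frame behind the His tag encoded by the backbone, giving an N-terminally His-tagged protein that can be purified by immobilised metal affinity chromatography. The depositor notes a molecular weight of about 39 kDa for the product. The record does not list the promoter, origin of replication or other regulatory elements, and no feature table is provided. Vectors of the pQE-80 series are generally known for IPTG-inducible expression from a T5 promoter with lac operator control and a plasmid-borne lac repressor gene, but this is not confirmed by the entry itself.

SIRT6 belongs to the sirtuin family of NAD+-dependent protein deacylases. The associated publication concerns sirtuin-mediated deacetylation and activation of mammalian acetyl-CoA synthetases. This suggests the construct was used to make recombinant human SIRT6 in E. coli for in vitro biochemical and enzymatic assays, probably alongside other sirtuin family members. The record gives no further detail on specific applications.
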