Addgene plasmid #13739: SIRT6.27
Depositing lab: John Denu. Depositing organization: University of Wisconsin, Madison. Publication: Sirtuins deacetylate and activate mammalian acetyl-CoA synthetases. Hallows WC, Lee S, Denu JM. Proc Natl Acad Sci U S A. 2006 Jul 5. 103(27):10230-5. 10.1073/pnas.0604392103 PubMed 16790548.
Backbone
  Vector backbone: pQE-80
  Backbone manufacturer: Qiagen
  Backbone size w/o insert (bp): 4700
  Vector type: Bacterial Expression
Growth in bacteria
  Bacterial resistance: Ampicillin, 100 μg/mL
  Growth temperature: 37°C
  Growth strain: DH5alpha
  Copy number: Low Copy
Gene/Insert
  Gene/Insert name: SIRT6
  Species: H. sapiens (human)
  Insert size (bp): 1100
  GenBank ID: NM_016539
  Entrez Gene: SIRT6 (a.k.a. SIR2L6, hSIRT6)
  Tag / fusion protein: His (N terminal on backbone)
  Cloning method: Restriction Enzyme; 5′ cloning site BamHI (not destroyed); 3′ cloning site HindIII (not destroyed)
  Sequencing primers: 5′ na
Terms and licenses: Academic/Nonprofit Terms; Industry Terms: Not Available to Industry
Depositor comments: Full length SIRT6. Molecular Weight: 39120 Da.
How to cite: SIRT6.27 was a gift from John Denu (Addgene plasmid # 13739 ; http://n2t.net/addgene:13739 ; RRID:Addgene_13739)
